Addgene plasmid #197526: pEPSW0CM0112
Purpose: Phytobricks Level 0 part
Depositing lab: Nicola Patron. Depositing organization: Earlham Institute. Publication: Tuning Plant Promoters Using a Simple Split Luciferase Method to Assess Transcription Factor-DNA Interactions. Cai YM, Witham S, Patron NJ. ACS Synth Biol. 2023 Nov 17;12(11):3482-3486. doi: 10.1021/acssynbio.3c00094. Epub 2023 Oct 19. PubMed 37856867.
Backbone
  Vector backbone: pUPD2
  Vector type: Synthetic Biology
Growth in bacteria
  Bacterial resistance: Chloramphenicol, 25 μg/mL
  Growth temperature: 37°C
  Growth strain: DH5alpha
  Copy number: High Copy
Gene/Insert
  Gene/Insert name: AtARF9
  Species: A. thaliana (mustard weed)
  Cloning method: Restriction Enzyme; 5′ cloning site BsmbI (destroyed during cloning); 3′ cloning site BsmbI (destroyed during cloning)
Terms and licenses: Academic/Nonprofit Terms; Industry Terms: Not Available to Industry
Depositor comments: Please visit https://doi.org/10.1101/2023.02.13.528283 for bioRxiv preprint.
How to cite: pEPSW0CM0112 was a gift from Nicola Patron (Addgene plasmid # 197526 ; http://n2t.net/addgene:197526 ; RRID:Addgene_197526)
