[The description below was written by a language model from this plasmid's Addgene catalogue record and pLannotate feature annotations shown in this document.]
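Description:
pEPSW0CM0112 is a Phytobrick Level 0 part plasmid, a storage vector for a single standardised DNA part intended for hierarchical Type IIS (Golden Gate/MoClo-style) assembly of plant expression constructs. It is built on the pUPD2 universal part acceptor backbone and is about 4.0 kb in the sequenced record. It is propagated in E. coli from a high-copy ColE1/pUC-type origin and selected with chloramphenicol through a cat (chloramphenicol acetyltransferase) gene driven by its native cat promoter and followed by the lambda t0 terminator. The cloning region is flanked by BioBrick prefix and suffix sequences and insulated by bacterial transcription terminators, including a his operon terminator, which limit read-through between the backbone and the insert.

The payload is the coding sequence of Arabidopsis thaliana AUXIN RESPONSE FACTOR 9 (AtARF9), annotated as a roughly 1.9 kb CDS. ARFs are transcription factors that bind TGTCTC-containing auxin response elements in auxin-responsive promoters and can act as activators or repressors, with their activity modulated by interaction with Aux/IAA proteins. The part was inserted using BsmBI sites that were destroyed during cloning, as is usual when domesticating a part into a universal acceptor. No plant promoter, terminator, tag or reporter is annotated, consistent with a bare Level 0 part that cannot express ARF9 on its own and must be combined with regulatory and fusion parts in a higher-level assembly. The record does not specify the flanking assembly overhangs or which position in the Phytobrick syntax the part occupies. The associated work concerns a split luciferase method for assessing transcription factor–DNA interactions to tune plant promoters, suggesting this part supplies the ARF9 coding sequence for such assays.
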