Features (pLannotate 1.2.2; 9 found; start..end, strand, type, name):
     14..33      +  misc_feature   BioBrick suffix: universal suffix for all parts
     34..91      +  terminator     his operon terminator: This putative transcriptin terminator from the E. coli his operon has a 2-bp deletion introduced during synthesis. Its efficiency has not been determined.
    286..874     -  rep_origin     ori: high-copy-number ColE1/pMB1/pBR322/pUC origin of replication
   1057..1151    -  terminator     lambda t0 terminator: transcription terminator from phage lambda
   1175..1831    -  CDS            cat: CAT_ECOLX - Experimental evidence at protein level: Swiss-Prot protein existence level 1. This enzyme is an effector of chloramphenicol resistance in bacteria. From Escherichia coli. This protein is used as a marker in many commonly used cloning vectors, such as pACYC184.
   1832..1929    -  promoter       cat promoter: promoter of the E. coli cat gene encoding chloramphenicol acetyltransferase
   2015..2058    -  terminator     bacterial terminator: putative bacterial transcription terminator
   2061..2082    +  misc_feature   BioBrick prefix: BioBrick prefix for parts that do not start with "ATG"
   2099..4012    +  CDS            ARF9: ARFI_ARATH - Experimental evidence at protein level: Swiss-Prot protein existence level 1. Auxin response factors (ARFs) are transcriptional factors that bind specifically to the DNA sequence 5'-TGTCTC-3' found in the auxin-responsive promoter elements (AuxREs). Could act as transcriptional activator or repressor. Formation of heterodimers with Aux/IAA proteins may alter their ability to modulate early auxin response genes expression. From Arabidopsis thaliana (Mouse-ear cress).
>Addgene plasmid #197526 | pEPSW0CM0112 | addgene full sequence | sequence record 387306 | Addgene NGS Result
ACCACTCATCGCGACTAGTAGCGGCCGCTGCAGTCCGGCAAAAAAGGGCAAGGTGTCACCACCCTGCCCT
TTTTCTTTAAAACCGAAAAGATTACTTCGCGTTATGCAGGCTTCCTCGCTCACTGACTCGCTGCGCTCGG
TCGTTCGGCTGCGGCGAGCGGTATCAGCTCACTCAAAGGCGGTAATACGGTTATCCACAGAATCAGGGGA
TAACGCAGGAAAGAACATGTGAGCAAAAGGCCAGCAAAAGGCCAGGAACCGTAAAAAGGCCGCGTTGCTG
GCGTTTTTCCACAGGCTCCGCCCCCCTGACGAGCATCACAAAAATCGACGCTCAAGTCAGAGGTGGCGAA
ACCCGACAGGACTATAAAGATACCAGGCGTTTCCCCCTGGAAGCTCCCTCGTGCGCTCTCCTGTTCCGAC
CCTGCCGCTTACCGGATACCTGTCCGCCTTTCTCCCTTCGGGAAGCGTGGCGCTTTCTCATAGCTCACGC
TGTAGGTATCTCAGTTCGGTGTAGGTCGTTCGCTCCAAGCTGGGCTGTGTGCACGAACCCCCCGTTCAGC
CCGACCGCTGCGCCTTATCCGGTAACTATCGTCTTGAGTCCAACCCGGTAAGACACGACTTATCGCCACT
GGCAGCAGCCACTGGTAACAGGATTAGCAGAGCGAGGTATGTAGGCGGTGCTACAGAGTTCTTGAAGTGG
TGGCCTAACTACGGCTACACTAGAAGAACAGTATTTGGTATCTGCGCTCTGCTGAAGCCAGTTACCTTCG
GAAAAAGAGTTGGTAGCTCTTGATCCGGCAAACAAACCACCGCTGGTAGCGGTGGTTTTTTTGTTTGCAA
GCAGCAGATTACGCGCAGAAAAAAAGGATCTCAAGAAGATCCTTTGATCTTTTCTACGGGGTCTGACGCT
CAGTGGAACGAAAACTCACGTTAAGGGATTTTGGTCATGAGATTATCAAAAAGGATCTTCACCTAGATCC
TTTTAAATTAAAAATGAAGTTTTAAATCAATCTAAAGTATATATGAGTAAACTTGGTCTGACAGCTCGAG
GCTTGGATTCTCACCAATAAAAAACGCCCGGCGGCAACCGAGCGTTCTGAACAAATCCAGATGGAGTTCT
GAGGTCATTACTGGATCTATCAACAGGAGTCCAAGCGAGCTCGATATCAAATTACGCCCCGCCCTGCCAC
TCGTCGCAGTACTGTTGTAATTCATTAAGCATTCTGCCGACATGGAAGCCATCACAAACGGCATGATGAA
CCTGAATCGCCAGCGGCATCAGCACCTTGTCGCCTTGCGTATAATATTTGCCCATGGTGAAAACGGGGGC
GAAGAAGTTGTCCATATTGGCCACGTTTAAATCAAAACTGGTGAAACTCACCCAGGGATTGGCTGATACG
AAAAACATATTCTCAATAAACCCTTTAGGGAAATAGGCCAGGTTTTCACCGTAACACGCCACATCTTGCG
AATATATGTGTAGAAACTGCCGGAAATCGTCGTGGTATTCACTCCAGAGTGATGAAAACGTTTCAGTTTG
CTCATGGAAAACGGTGTAACAAGGGTGAACACTATCCCATATCACCAGCTCACCGTCTTTCATTGCCATA
CGAAATTCCGGATGAGCATTCATCAGGCGGGCAAGAATGTGAATAAAGGCCGGATAAAACTTGTGCTTAT
TTTTCTTTACGGTCTTTAAAAAGGCCGTAATATCCAGCTGAACGGTCTGGTTATAGGTACATTGAGCAAC
TGACTGAAATGCCTCAAAATGTTCTTTACGATGCCATTGGGATATATCAACGGTGGTATATCCAGTGATT
TTTTTCTCCATTTTAGCTTCCTTAGCTCCTGAAAATCTCGATAACTCAAAAAATACGCCCGGTAGTGATC
TTATTTCATTATGGTGAAAGTTGGAACCTCTTACGTGCCCGATCAACTCGAGTGCCACCTGACGTCTAAG
AAACCATTATTATCATGACATTAACCTATAAAAATAGGCGTATCACGAGGCAGAATTTCAGATAAAAAAA
ATCCTTAGCTTTCGCTAAGGATGATTTCTGGAATTCGCGGCCGCTTCTAGAGCGATGAGTGGTCTCGAAT
GGCAAATCGCGGAGGTGAATATCTGTACGATGAGTTATGGAAATTATGCGCGGGACCTCTTGTTGATGTT
CCTCAAGCTCAAGAAAGAGTTTATTATTTTCCTCAAGGTCACATGGAACAACTCGAAGCGTCAACGCAAC
AAGTCGACTTAAATACGATGAAGCCTCTTTTTGTTCTTCCTCCTAAGATTCTCTGCAATGTTATGAACGT
TAGTCTTCAGGCGGAGAAAGATACGGATGAGGTCTATGCTCAGATTACTTTGATCCCTGTTGGAACTGAA
GTTGATGAACCTATGAGTCCTGATCCCTCTCCTCCTGAGTTGCAAAGGCCGAAAGTTCACTCTTTCAGCA
AGGTTTTGACAGCGTCTGATACAAGCACCCATGGTGGCTTTTCTGTTCTAAGGAAACATGCCACGGAATG
TCTTCCTCCGCTGGATATGACTCAGCAAACCCCGACCCAGGAGTTAGTAGCCGAAGATGTGCACGGTTAT
CAGTGGAAATTCAAGCATATTTTTAGAGGCCAACCACGGAGGCATCTATTGACGACAGGGTGGAGCACCT
TTGTTACATCAAAGAGATTGGTTGCTGGGGACACCTTTGTATTCCTGAGAGGGGAGAACGGAGAGTTGCG
AGTTGGAGTCAGACGTGCTAATCTTCAACAGAGCAGTATGCCTTCATCCGTTATATCAAGTCATAGTATG
CATCTGGGAGTGCTTGCTACTGCACGCCATGCTACTCAAACGAAAACTATGTTCATTGTATACTATAAAC
CAAGGACAAGCCAATTCATCATTAGCTTGAACAAATATCTAGAAGCCATGAGCAATAAGTTCTCTGTAGG
GATGAGATTTAAGATGCGTTTTGAGGGAGAGGATTCCCCTGAAAGAAGATATTCTGGCACGGTTATTGGT
GTGAAAGACTGCTCCCCTCACTGGAAAGACTCAAAATGGCGATGCTTAGAAGTTCATTGGGATGAGCCTG
CATCGATTTCAAGACCCAATAAGGTTTCACCATGGGAAATTGAACCGTTTGTAAATTCAGAAAACGTTCC
CAAATCAGTTATGCTGAAGAACAAAAGGCCCCGTCAAGTTAGTGAAGTATCTGCACTTGATGTAGGCATA
ACAGCTTCAAACCTTTGGAGCTCTGTTTTGACGCAACCCCATGAGTTTGCACAATCGTGCATCACCTCAC
AGTGGAGTTCTCCTCAGCAATGTCATCGTGATGCAAATGAGGATGCTAAGAAATCTGACTGGCTAAATAA
CTCTTACTCTGTGTCAAATGTAGCAAAAGACTCAACACTGAACGACCAAATGGTTTCCCCAGTCGAGCAG
AAGAAGCCTGAGACAACCGCTAATTATAGATTATTTGGAATTGATCTGATGAGTTCCTCCCTAGCGGTTC
CTGAGGAGAAAACTGCACCCATGCGACCAATCAACATATCCAAACCGACTATGGACAGCCACTCAGACCC
AAAATCAGAGATTTCAAAAGTATCAGAAGAGAAAAAGCAGGAACCTGCGGAGGGATCACCAAAAGAGGTC
CAAAGCAAGCAAAGCAGTTCTACAAGAAGCCGTACCAAGGTGCAGATGCAAGGCGTACCTGTGGGCAGGG
CTGTGGATTTAAATGCGCTAAAGGGGTACAACGAGCTCATAGATGACATTGAGAAGCTGTTTGACATAAA
AGGGGAACTGCGGAGTCGCAATCAATGGGAAATAGTGTTCACAGACGATGAGGGAGATATGATGCTTGTC
GGTGATGACCCATGGCCTGAGTTCTGCAACATGGTGAAGAGAATATTCATATGGTCGAAAGAGGAAGTGA
AGAAAATGACGCCTGGGAACCAACTCCGGATGCTGTTAAGGGAAGTTGAAACAACACTAACAACAACTTC
CAAAACAGATAATCATTCCAACTAAGCTTTGAG
